Addgene plasmid #55449: mCerulean3-TOMM20-N-10
Purpose: Localization: Outer Mitochondrial Membrane, Excitation: 433, Emission: 475
Depositing lab: Michael Davidson. Depositing organization: Florida State University, Tallahassee. Publication: An improved cerulean fluorescent protein with enhanced brightness and reduced reversible photoswitching. Markwardt ML, Kremers GJ, Kraft CA, Ray K, Cranfill PJ, Wilson KA, Day RN, Wachter RM, Davidson MW, Rizzo MA. PLoS One. 2011 . 6(3):e17896. 10.1371/journal.pone.0017896 PubMed 21479270.
Backbone
  Vector backbone: mCerulean3-N1
  Backbone size w/o insert (bp): 4750
  Vector type: Mammalian Expression
  Selectable markers: Neomycin (select with G418)
Growth in bacteria
  Bacterial resistance: Kanamycin, 50 μg/mL
  Growth temperature: 37°C
  Growth strain: DH5alpha
  Copy number: High Copy
Gene/Insert
  Gene/Insert name: TOMM20 (alt name: NM_014765.2)
  Species: H. sapiens (human)
  Entrez Gene: TOMM20 (a.k.a. MAS20, MOM19, TOM20)
  Promoter: CMV
  Tag / fusion protein: mCerulean3 (C terminal on backbone)
  Cloning method: Unknown
  Sequencing primers: 5′ CMV-F; 3′ SV40pA-R
Terms and licenses: Academic/Nonprofit Terms; Industry Terms: Not Available to Industry
Depositor comments: . Excitation = 433; Emission = 475
How to cite: mCerulean3-TOMM20-N-10 was a gift from Michael Davidson (Addgene plasmid # 55449 ; http://n2t.net/addgene:55449 ; RRID:Addgene_55449)
