[The description below was written by a language model from this plasmid's Addgene catalogue record.]
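Description:
mCerulean3-TOMM20-N-10 is a mammalian expression plasmid built on the mCerulean3-N1 backbone (about 4.75 kb without insert), an N1-style fluorescent protein fusion vector in which the gene of interest is placed upstream of the fluorescent protein coding sequence. It is maintained as a high-copy plasmid in E. coli under kanamycin selection. It also carries a neomycin resistance marker, so transfected mammalian cells can be selected with G418. No feature table accompanies the record, so the origin of replication and the exact arrangement of the resistance cassette are not stated. A sequencing primer that anneals in an SV40 polyadenylation signal indicates that this element lies downstream of the fusion.

The insert is human TOMM20 (also known as TOM20, MAS20 or MOM19), a receptor subunit of the translocase of the outer mitochondrial membrane. It is expressed from the CMV promoter, with mCerulean3 fused to its C terminus. TOMM20 is anchored in the outer membrane through its N-terminal region, so placing the fluorescent protein at the C-terminal end leaves that targeting segment free and directs the cyan label to the outer mitochondrial membrane. The "10" in the name probably refers to the linker length between the two parts, although the record does not say so. mCerulean3 is an improved cerulean variant with enhanced brightness and reduced reversible photoswitching, with excitation recorded at 433 nm and emission at 475 nm. The plasmid serves as a localization marker for visualising the outer mitochondrial membrane by fluorescence microscopy of transfected mammalian cells.
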