>Addgene plasmid #55449 | mCerulean3-TOMM20-N-10 | depositor partial sequence | sequence record 85854 | insert sequence
CGTCAGATCCGCTAGCGCCACCATGGTGGGTCGGAACAGCGCCATCGCCGCCGGTGTATGCGGGGCCCTT
TTCATTGGGTACTGCATCTACTTCGACCGCAAAAGACGAAGTGACCCCAACTTCAAGAACAGGCTTCGAG
AACGAAGAAAGAAACAGAAGCTTGCCAAGGAGAGAGCTGGGCTTTCCAAGTTACCTGACCTTAAAGATGC
TGAAGCTGTTCAGAAGTTCTTCCTTGAAGAAATACAGCTTGGTGAAGAGTTACTAGCTCAAGGTGAATAT
GAGAAGGGCGTAGACCATCTGACAAATGCAATTGCTGTGTGTGGACAGCCACAGCAGTTACTGCAGGTCT
TACAGCAAACTCTTCCACCACCAGTGTTCCAGATGCTTCTGACTAAGCTCCCAACAATTAGTCAGAGAAT
TGTAAGTGCTCAGAGCTTGGCTGAAGATGATGTGGAAGGCGGTAGCGGGGATCCACCGGTCGCCACCATG
GTGAGCAAGGGCGAGGAGCTGTTCACCGGGGTGGTGCCCATCCTGGTCGAGCTGGACGGCGACGTAAACG
GCCACAAGTTCAGCGTGTCCGGCGAGGGCGAGGGCGATGCCACCTACGGCAAGCTGACCCTGAAGTTCAT
CTGCACCACCGGCAAGCTGCCCGTGCCCTGGCCCACCCTCGTGACCACCCTGAGCTGGGGCGTGCAGTGC
TTCGCCCGCTACCCCGACCACATGAAGCAGCACGACTTCTTCAAGTCCGCCATGCCCGAAGGCTACGTCC
AGGAGCGCACCATCTTCTTCAAGGACGACGGCAACTACAAGACCCGCGCCGAGGTGAAGTTCGAGGGCGA
CACCCTGGTGAACCGCATCGAGCTGAAGGGCATCGACTTCAAGGAGGACGGCAACATCCTGGGGCACAAG
CTGGAGTACAACGCCATCCACGGCAACGTCTATATCACCGCCGACAAGCAGAAGAACGGCATCAAGGCCA
ACTTCGGCCTCAACTGCAACATCGAGGACGGCAGCGTGCAGCTCGCCGACCACTACCAGCAGAACACCCC
CATCGGCGACGGCCCCGTGCTGCTGCCCGACAACCACTACCTGAGCACCCAGTCCAAGCTGAGCAAAGAC
CCCAACGAGAAGCGCGATCACATGGTCCTGCTGGAGTTCGTGACCGCCGCCGGGATCACTCTCGGCATGG
ACGAGCTGTACAAGTAAAGCGGCCGCGACTCTAGATCATAATCAGCCATACCACAT
