>Addgene plasmid #55449 | mCerulean3-TOMM20-N-10 | addgene partial sequence | sequence record 151733 | CMV-F 5'-CGCAAATGGGCGGTAGGCGTG-3'
CTGGTTTAGTGAACCGTCAGATCCGCTAGCGCCACCATGGTGGGTCGGAACAGCGCCATCGCCGCCGGTG
TATGCGGGGCCCTTTTCATTGGGTACTGCATCTACTTCGACCGCAAAAGACGAAGTGACCCCAACTTCAA
GAACAGGCTTCGAGAACGAAGAAAGAAACAGAAGCTTGCCAAGGAGAGAGCTGGGCTTTCCAAGTTACCT
GACCTTAAAGATGCTGAAGCTGTTCAGAAGTTCTTCCTTGAAGAAATACAGCTTGGTGAAGAGTTACTAG
CTCAAGGTGAATATGAGAAGGGCGTAGACCATCTGACAAATGCAATTGCTGTGTGTGGACAGCCACAGCA
GTTACTGCAGGTCTTACAGCAAACTCTTCCACCACCAGTGTTCCAGATGCTTCTGACTAAGCTCCCAACA
ATTAGTCAGAGAATTGTAAGTGCTCAGAGCTTGGCTGAAGATGATGTGGAAGGCGGTAGCGGGGATCCAC
CGGTCGCCACCATGGTGAGCAAGGGCGAGGAGCTGTTCACCGGGGTGGTGCCCATCCTGGTCGAGCTGGA
CGGCGACGTAAACGGCCACAAGTTCAGCGTGTCCGGCGAGGGCGAGGGCGATGCCACCTACGGCAAGCTG
ACCCTGAAGTTCATCTGCACCACCGGCAAGCTGCCCGTGCCCTGGCCCACCCTCGTGACCACCCTGAGCT
GGGGCGTGCAGTGCTTCGCCCGCTACCCCGACCACATGAAGCAGCACGACTTCTTCAAGTCCGCCATGCC
CGAAGGCTACGTCCAGGAGCGCACCATCTTCTTCAAGG
